>Addgene plasmid #53095 | PA-DAD-wt | depositor full sequence | sequence record 119520 | PA-DAD-wt sequence 6353 bps
TCCTGCATCTTTTAATCAAATCCCAAGATGTGTATAAACGCGCCGGTATGTACAGGAAGAGGTTTATACT
AAACTGTTACATTGCAAACGTGGTTTCGTGTGCCAAGTGTGAAAACCGATGTTTAATCAAGGCTCTGACG
CATTTCTACAACCACGACTCCAAGTGTGTGGGTGAAGTCATGCATCTTTTAATCAAATCCCAAGATGTGT
ATAAACCACCAAACTGCCAAAAAATGAAAACTGTCGACAAGCTCTGTCCGTTTGCTGGCAACTGCAAGGG
TCTCAATCCTATTTGTAATTATTGAATAATAAAACAATTATAAATGTCAAATTTGTTTTTTATTAACGAT
ACAAACCAAACGCAACAAGAACATTTGTAGTATTATCTATAATTGAAAACGCGTAGTTATAATCGCTGAG
GTAATATTTAAAATCATTTTCAAATGATTCACAGTTAATTTGCGACAATATAATTTTATTTTCACATAAA
CTAGACGCCTTGTCGTCTTCTTCTTCGTATTCCTTCTCTTTTTCATTTTTCTCTTCATAAAAATTAACAT
AGTTATTATCGTATCCATATATGTATCTATCGTATAGAGTAAATTTTTTGTTGTCATAAATATATATGTC
TTTTTTAATGGGGTGTATAGTACCGCTGCGCATAGTTTTTCTGTAATTTACAACAGTGCTATTTTCTGGT
AGTTCTTCGGAGTGTGTTGCTTTAATTATTAAATTTATATAATCAATGAATTTGGGATCGTCGGTTTTGT
ACAATATGTTGCCGGCATAGTACGCAGCTTCTTCTAGTTCAATTACACCATTTTTTAGCAGCACCGGATT
AACATAACTTTCCAAAATGTTGTACGAACCGTTAAACAAAAACAGTTCACCTCCCTTTTCTATACTATTG
TCTGCGAGCAGTTGTTTGTTGTTAAAAATAACAGCCATTGTAATGAGACGCACAAACTAATATCACAAAC
TGGAAATGTCTATCAATATATAGTTGCTGATGGCCGGCCTATTAATAGTAATCAATTACGGGGTCATTAG
TTCATAGCCCATATATGGAGTTCCGCGTTACATAACTTACGGTAAATGGCCCGCCTGGCTGACCGCCCAA
CGACCCCCGCCCATTGACGTCAATAATGACGTATGTTCCCATAGTAACGCCAATAGGGACTTTCCATTGA
CGTCAATGGGTGGAGTATTTACGGTAAACTGCCCACTTGGCAGTACATCAAGTGTATCATATGCCAAGTC
CGCCCCCTATTGACGTCAATGACGGTAAATGGCCCGCCTGGCATTATGCCCAGTACATGACCTTACGGGA
CTTTCCTACTTGGCAGTACATCTACGTATTAGTCATCGCTATTACCATGCTGATGCGGTTTTGGCAGTAC
ACCAATGGGCGTGGATAGCGGTTTGACTCACGGGGATTTCCAAGTCTCCACCCCATTGACGTCAATGGGA
GTTTGTTTTGGCACCAAAATCAACGGGACTTTCCAAAATGTCGTAATAACCCCGCCCCGTTGACGCAAAT
GGGCGGTAGGCGTGTACGGTGGGAGGTCTATATAAGCAGACGTCGTTTAGTGAACCGTCAGATCACTAGA
TGCTTTATTGCGGTAGTTTATCACAGTTAAATTGCTAACGCCAGTCTCGAACTTAACGTGCAGAAGTTGG
TCGTGAGGCACTGGGCAGGTAAGTATCGGGCCCTTTGTGCGGGGGGAGCGGCTCGGGGCTGTCCGCGGGG
GGACGGCTGCCTTCGGGGGGGACGGGGCAGGGCGGGGTTCGGCTTCTGGCGTGTGACCGGCGGCTCTAGA
GCCTCTGCTAACCATGTTCATGCCTTCTTCTTTTTCCTACAGCTCCTGGGCAACGTGCTGGTTATTGTGC
TGTCTCATCATTTTGGCAAAGAATTGGATCGGACCGAAATTAATACGACTCACTATAGGGGAATTGTGAG
CGGATAACAATTCCCCGGAGTTAATCCGGGACCTTTAATTCAACCCAACACAATATATTATAGTTAAATA
AGAATTATTATCAAATCATTTGTATATTAATTAAAATACTATACTGTAAATTACATTTTATTTACAATCA
AAGGAGATATACCATGGCACACCATCACCACCATCACGGTTCTGTGAGCAAGGGCGAGGAGCTGTTCACC
GGGGTGGTGCCCATCCTGGTCGAGCTGGACGGCGACGTAAACGGCCACAAGTTCAGCGTGTCCGGCGAGG
GCGAGGGCGATGCCACCTACGGCAAGCTGACCCTGAAGTTCATCAGCACCACCGGCAAGCTGCCCGTGCC
CTGGCCCACCCTCGTGACCACCCTCGGCTACGGCCTGCAGTGCTTCGCCCGCTACCCCGACCACATGAAG
CAGCACGACTTCTTCAAGTCCGCCATGCCCGAAGGCTACGTCCAGGAGCGCACCATCTTCTTCAAGGACG
ACGGCAACTACAAGACCCGCGCCGAGGTGAAGTTCGAGGGCGACACCCTGGTGAACCGCATCGAGCTGAA
GGGCATCGACTTCAAGGAGGACGGCAACATCCTGGGGCACAAGCTGGAGTACAACTACAACAGCCACAAC
GTCTATATCACCGCCGACAAGCAGAAGAACGGCATCAAGGCAAACTTCAAGATCCGCCACAACATCGAGG
ACGGCGGCGTGCAGCTCGCCGACCACTACCAGCAGAACACCCCCATCGGCGACGGCCCCGTGCTGCTGCC
CGACAACCACTACCTGAGCTACCAGTCCAAACTGAGCAAAGACCCCAACGAGAAGCGCGATCACATGGTC
CTGCTGGAGTTCGTGACCGCCGCCGGGATCACTCTCGGCATGGACGAGCTGTACAAGGGTTCTGGAAGTG
GATCCTTGGCTACTACACTTGAACGTATTGAGAAGAACTTTGTCATTACTGACCCAAGATTGCCAGATAA
TCCCATTATATTCGCGTCCGATAGTTTCTTGCAGTTGACAGAATATAGCCGTGAAGAAATTTTGGGAAGA
AACTGCAGGTTTCTACAAGGTCCTGAAACTGATCGCGCGACAGTGAGAAAAATTAGAGATGCCATAGATA
ACCAAACAGAGGTCACTGTTCAGCTGATTAATTATACAAAGAGTGGTAAAAAGTTCTGGAACCTCTTTCA
CTTGCAGCCTATGCGAGATCAGAAGGGAGATGTCCAGTACTTTATTGGGGTTCAGTTGGATGGAACTGAG
CATGTCCGAGATGCTGCCGAGAGAGAGGGAGTCATGCTGATTAAGAAAACTGCAGAAAATATAGATGAGG
CGGCAAAAGAAGGTGGAAGTGGTGGAAGTGATGAGACAGGTGTGATGGACAGTCTTCTAGAAGCTCTGCA
GTCAGGGGCAGCATTCCGACGGAAGAGAGGGCCCCGGCAGGTCAACAGGAAGGCTGGGTGTGCAGTCACA
TCTCTGCTAGCCTCGGAGCTGACCAAGTAAAAGCTTGCGGCCGCACAGCTGTATACACGTGCAAGCCAGC
CAGAACTCGCCCCGGAAGACCCCGAGGATCTCGAGCACCACCATCACCATCACCATCACTAAGTGATTAA
CCTCAGGTGCAGGCTGCCTATCAGAAGGTGGTGGCTGGTGTGGCCAATGCCCTGGCTCACAAATACCACT
GAGATCGATCTTTTTCCCTCTGCCAAAAATTATGGGGACATCATGAAGCCCCTTGAGCATCTGACTTCTG
GCTAATAAAGGAAATTTATTTTCATTGCAATAGTGTGTTGGAATTTTTTGTGTCTCTCACTCGGAAGGAC
ATATGGGAGGGCAAATCATTTAAAACATCCGAATGAGTATTTGGTTTAGAGTTTGGCAACATATGCCCAT
ATGTAACTAGCATAACCCCTTGGGGCCTCTAAACGGGTCTTGAGGGGTTTTTTGCTGAAAGCATGCGGAG
GAAATTCTCCTTGAAGTTCCCTGGGGTTCAAAGTAAAGGAGTTTGCACCAGACGCACCTCTGTTCACTGG
TCCGGCGTATTAAAACACGATACATTGTTATTAGTACATTTATTAAGCGCTAGATTCTGTGCGTTGTTGA
TTTACAGACAATTGTTGTACGTATTTTAATAATTCATTAAATTTATAATCTTTAGGGTGGTATGTTAGAG
CGAAAATCAAATGATTTTCAGCGTCTTTATATCTGAATTTAAATATTAAATCCTCAATAGATTTGTAAAA
TAGGTTTCGATTAGTTTCAAACAAGGGTTGTTTTTCCGAACCGATGGCTGGACTATCTAATGGATTTTCG
CTCAACGCCACAAAACTTGCCAAATCTTGTAGCAGCAATCTAGCTTTGTCGATATTCGTTTGTGTTTTGT
TTTGTAATAAAGGTTCGACGTCGTTCAAAATATTATGCGCTTTTGTATTTCTTTCATCACTGTCGTTAGT
GTACAATTGACTCGACGTAAACACGTTAAATAGAGCTTGGACATATTTAACATCGGGCGTGTTAGCTTTA
TTAGGCCGATTATCGTCGTCGTCCCAACCCTCGTCGTTAGAAGTTGCTTCCGAAGACGATTTTGCCATAG
CCACACGACGCCTATTAATTGTGTCGGCTAACACGTCCGCGATCAAATTTGTAGTTGAGCTTTTTGGAAT
TGCGATCGCATAACTTCGTATAGCATACATTATACGAAGTTATAAGCTCGGAACGCTGCGCTCGGTCGTT
CGGCTGCGGCGAGCGGTATCAGCTCACTCAAAGGCGGTAATACGGTTATCCACAGAATCAGGGGATAACG
CAGGAAAGAACATGTGAGCAAAAGGCCAGCAAAAGGCCAGGAACCGTAAAAAGGCCGCGTTGCTGGCGTT
TTTCCATAGGCTCCGCCCCCTGACGAGCATCACAAAAATCGACGCTCAAGTCAGAGGTGGCGAAACCCGA
CAGGACTATAAAGATACCAGGCGTTTCCCCCTGGAAGCTCCCTCGTGCGCTCTCCTGTTCCGACCCTGCC
GCTTACCGGATACCTGTCCGCCTTTCTCCCTTCGGGAAGCGTGGCGCTTTCTCAATGCTCACGCTGTAGG
TATCTCAGTTCGGTGTAGGTCGTTCGCTCCAAGCTGGGCTGTGTGCACGAACCCCCCGTTCAGCCCGACC
GCTGCGCCTTATCCGGTAACTATCGTCTTGAGTCCAACCCGGTAAGACACGACTTATCGCCACTGGCAGC
AGCCACTGGTAACAGGATTAGCAGAGCGAGGTATGTAGGCGGTGCTACAGAGTTCTTGAAGTGGTGGCCT
AACTACGGCTACACTAGAAGAACAGTATTTGGTATCTGCGCTCTGCTGAAGCCAGTTACCTTCGGAAAAA
GAGTTGGTAGCTCTTGATCCGGCAAACAAACCACCGCTGGTAGCGGTGGTTTTTTTGTTTGCAAGCAGCA
GATTACGCGCAGAAAAAAAGGATCTCAAGAAGATCCTTTGTTACCAATGCTTAATCAGTGAGGCACCTAT
CTCAGCGATCTGTCTATTTCGTTCATCCATAGTTGCCTGACTCCCCGTCGTGTAGATAACTACGATACGG
GAGGGCTTACCATCTGGCCCCAGTGCTGCAATGATACCGCGAGACCCACGCTCACCGGCTCCAGATTTAT
CAGCAATAAACCAGCCAGCCGGAAGGGCCGAGCGCAGAAGTGGTCCTGCAACTTTATCCGCCTCCATCCA
GTCTATTAATTGTTGCCGGGAAGCTAGAGTAAGTAGTTCGCCAGTTAATAGTTTGCGCAACGTTGTTGCC
ATTGCTACAGGCATCGTGGTGTCACGCTCGTCGTTTGGTATGGCTTCATTCAGCTCCGGTTCCCAACGAT
CAAGGCGAGTTACATGATCCCCCATGTTGTGCAAAAAAGCGGTTAGCTCCTTCGGTCCTCCGATCGTTGT
CAGAAGTAAGTTGGCCGCAGTGTTATCACTCATGGTTATGGCAGCACTGCATAATTCTCTTACTGTCATG
CCATCCGTAAGATGCTTTTCTGTGACTGGTGAGTACTCAACCAAGTCATTCTGAGAATAGTGTATGCGGC
GACCGAGTTGCTCTTGCCCGGCGTCAATACGGGATAATACCGCGCCACATAGCAGAACTTTAAAAGTGCT
CATCATTGGAAAACGTTCTTCGGGGCGAAAACTCTCAAGGATCTTACCGCTGTTGAGATCCAGTTCGATG
TAACCCACTCGTGCACCCAACTGATCTTCAGCATCTTTTACTTTCACCAGCGTTTCTGGGTGAGCAAAAA
CAGGAAGGCAAAATGCCGCAAAAAAGGGAATAAGGGCGACACGGAAATGTTGAATACTCATACTCTTCCT
TTTTCAATATTATTGAAGCATTTATCAGGGTTATTGTCTCATGTCCGCGCGTT
Features (pLannotate 1.2.2; 22 found; start..end, strand, type, name):
      4..39      +  CDS            lef2 (fragment): baculovirus late expression factor 2
    181..1008    +  misc_recomb    baculovirus recombination region (lef2/ORF603): contains ORF603 and part of lef2
   1020..1379    +  enhancer       CMV enhancer (fragment): human cytomegalovirus immediate early enhancer
   1381..1580    +  promoter       CMV promoter: human cytomegalovirus (CMV) immediate early promoter
   1732..1862    +  intron         chimeric intron (fragment): chimera between introns from chicken β-actin and rabbit β-globin
   1931..1949    +  promoter       T7 promoter: promoter for bacteriophage T7 RNA polymerase
   1950..1974    +  protein_bind   lac operator: The lac repressor binds to the lac operator to inhibit transcription in E. coli. This inhibition can be relieved by adding lactose or isopropyl-β-D-thiogalactopyranoside (IPTG). lac repressor encoded by lacI
   1990..2099    +  promoter       p10 promoter: baculovirus promoter for expression in insect cells
   2144..2857    +  CDS            mVenus: mVenus is a basic (constitutively fluorescent) yellow fluorescent protein published in 2006, derived from Aequorea victoria. It is reported to be a rapidly-maturing monomer with moderate acid sensitivity.
   2897..3214    +  CDS            miniSOG: miniSOG is a basic (constitutively fluorescent) cyan fluorescent protein published in 2011, derived from Arabidopsis thaliana. It requires the cofactor flavin for fluorescence.
   3320..3457    +  CDS            Diaph1 (fragment): DIAP1_MOUSE - Also known as Diap1. Experimental evidence at protein level: Swiss-Prot protein existence level 1. Actin nucleation and elongation factor required for the assembly of F-actin structures, such as actin cables and stress fibers (PubMed:10678165, PubMed:15044801, PubMed:18572016, PubMed:23558171). Binds to the barbed end of the actin filament and slows down actin polymerization and depolymerization (PubMed:10678165, PubMed:15044801, PubMed:18572016). Required for cytokinesis, and transcriptional activation of the serum response factor (PubMed:10678165, PubMed:15044801, PubMed:185720
   3497..3529    +  CDS            HSV tag: HSV (herpes simplex virus) epitope tag
   3539..3556    +  CDS            6xHis: 6xHis affinity tag
   3571..3639    +  CDS            HBB (fragment): HBB_PONPY - Experimental evidence at transcript level: Swiss-Prot protein existence level 2. Involved in oxygen transport from the lung to the various peripheral tissues. From Pongo pygmaeus (Bornean orangutan).
   3714..3769    +  polyA_signal   β-globin poly(A) signal: rabbit β-globin polyadenylation signal (Gil and Proudfoot, 1987)
   3857..3904    +  terminator     T7 terminator: transcription terminator for bacteriophage T7 RNA polymerase
   3938..4000    +  CDS            PH (fragment): PYHD_NPVAC - Also known as P29, POLH. Experimental evidence at protein level: Swiss-Prot protein existence level 1. Major component of the virus occlusion bodies which are large proteinaceous structures termed polyhedra. These structures serve as the protective package for the virus particles outside the infected host and allow natural transmission of virus between insect hosts, assisting persistence in the environment. Forms the paracrystalline lattice of polyhedra and interacts with enveloped virions as well as other accessory molecules and structures to form a mature viral occlusion body. F
   4033..4621    +  CDS            ORF1629: baculovirus capsid-associated protein required for viral replication
   4630..4663    +  protein_bind   loxP: Cre-mediated recombination occurs in the 8-bp core sequence (GCATACAT). Cre recombinase
   4831..5418    -  rep_origin     ori: high-copy-number ColE1/pMB1/pBR322/pUC origin of replication
   5431..6291    -  CDS            AmpR: β-lactamase; bla; confers resistance to ampicillin, carbenicillin, and related antibiotics
   6292..6343    -  promoter       AmpR promoter (fragment): bla
