[The description below was written by a language model from this plasmid's Addgene catalogue record and pLannotate feature annotations shown in this document.]
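Description:
PA-DAD-wt is a multi-host expression plasmid built on the Novagen pTriEx4 backbone, which carries three stacked promoters upstream of a single open reading frame. A CMV enhancer/promoter region with a chimeric β-actin/β-globin intron drives expression in mammalian cells. A T7 promoter with a lac operator allows IPTG-inducible expression in E. coli, and a baculovirus p10 promoter serves insect cells. The cassette ends in a rabbit β-globin polyadenylation signal and a T7 terminator. It is flanked by baculovirus recombination regions (lef2/ORF603 and ORF1629) that permit transfer into a baculovirus genome, and a loxP site is also present in the backbone. The plasmid is propagated in E. coli through a high-copy ColE1/pUC-type origin under ampicillin selection.

The insert, cloned between BamHI and HindIII, encodes a photoactivatable fusion protein. It consists of mVenus (recorded with L47F and C49S changes), a GS linker, the wild-type LOV2-Jα domain of Avena sativa phototropin 1 (residues 404–546), a second GS linker, and the Diaphanous autoregulatory domain (DAD, residues 1177–1222) of mouse mDia1. The automated annotation labels the LOV2 segment "miniSOG", which most likely reflects homology between phototropin LOV2 domains rather than a true miniSOG insert. The catalogue lists an N-terminal 6xHis tag, whereas the feature table shows only HSV and 6xHis tags downstream of the DAD fragment; whether these are translated is not stated.

According to the record, the construct is an optogenetic tool for activating endogenous diaphanous-related formins with light in live mammalian cells. mVenus provides a fluorescent marker for expressing cells.
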