Addgene plasmid #53095: PA-DAD-wt
Purpose: Expresses wild type PA-DAD in mammalian cells, an optogenetic tool to activate endogenous diaphanous related formins in live cells using light.
Depositing lab: Klaus Hahn & Ronen Zaidel-Bar. Depositing organization: National University of Singapore. Publication: An optogenetic tool for the activation of endogenous diaphanous-related formins induces thickening of stress fibers without an increase in contractility. Rao MV, Chu PH, Hahn KM, Zaidel-Bar R. Cytoskeleton (Hoboken). 2013 Jul;70(7):394-407. doi: 10.1002/cm.21115. Epub 2013 May 24. PubMed 23677607.
Backbone
  Vector backbone: pTriEx4
  Backbone manufacturer: Novagen
  Backbone size w/o insert (bp): 5238
  Vector type: Mammalian Expression, Bacterial Expression, Insect Expression
Growth in bacteria
  Bacterial resistance: Ampicillin, 100 μg/mL
  Growth temperature: 37°C
  Growth strain: DH5alpha
  Copy number: High Copy
Gene/Insert
  Gene/Insert name: LOV(wt)-6aa-DAD (alt names: mVenus - 3x GS linker - LOV2-Jα (404-546) - 3x GS linker - DAD (1177-1222); pTriEx-mVenus-LOV(wt)-6aa-DAD)
  Species: M. musculus (mouse); Avena sativa
  Mutation: L47F and C49S in Venus
  Tag / fusion protein: 6x His (N terminal on backbone); mVenus (N terminal on backbone)
  Cloning method: Restriction Enzyme; 5′ cloning site BamHI (not destroyed); 3′ cloning site HindIII (not destroyed)
  Sequencing primers: 5′ pTriExUP; 3′ pTriExDOWN
Terms and licenses: Academic/Nonprofit Terms; Industry Terms: Not Available to Industry
Depositor comments: Expresses photoactivatable (PA) Diaphanous auto-regulatory domain (DAD) consisting of a fusion of mVenus, LOV2 Jα protein domain of Avena sativa Phototropin1, and Diaphanous auto-regulatory domain of mouse Diaphanous-related formin-1 (mDia1)
How to cite: PA-DAD-wt was a gift from Klaus Hahn & Ronen Zaidel-Bar (Addgene plasmid # 53095 ; http://n2t.net/addgene:53095 ; RRID:Addgene_53095)
