>Addgene plasmid #53095 | PA-DAD-wt | addgene partial sequence | sequence record 121154 | pCAG-F 5'-GCAACGTGCTGGTTATTGTG-3'
GGCAAAGAATTGGATCGGACCGAAATTAATACGACTCACTATAGGGGAATTGTGAGCGGATAACAATTCC
CCGGAGTTAATCCGGGACCTTTAATTCAACCCAACACAATATATTATAGTTAAATAAGAATTATTATCAA
ATCATTTGTATATTAATTAAAATACTATACTGTAAATTACATTTTATTTACAATCAAAGGAGATATACCA
TGGCACACCATCACCACCATCACGGTTCTGTGAGCAAGGGCGAGGAGCTGTTCACCGGGGTGGTGCCCAT
CCTGGTCGAGCTGGACGGCGACGTAAACGGCCACAAGTTCAGCGTGTCCGGCGAGGGCGAGGGCGATGCC
ACCTACGGCAAGCTGACCCTGAAGTTCATCAGCACCACCGGCAAGCTGCCCGTGCCCTGGCCCACCCTCG
TGACCACCCTCGGCTACGGCCTGCAGTGCTTCGCCCGCTACCCCGACCACATGAAGCAGCACGACTTCTT
CAAGTCCGCCATGCCCGAAGGCTACGTCCAGGAGCGCACCATCTTCTTCAAGGACGACGGCAACTACAAG
ACCCGCGCCGAGGTGAAGTTCGAGGGCGACACCCTGGTGAACCGCATCGAGCTGAAGGGCATCGACTTCA
AGGAGGACGGCAACATCCTGGGGCACAAGCTGGAGTACAACTACAACAGCCACAACGTCTATATCACCGC
CGACAAGCAGAAGAACGGCATCAAGGCAAACTTCAAGATCCGCCACAACATCGAGGACGGCGGCGTGCAG
CTCGCCGACCACTACCAGCAGAACACCCCCATCGGCGACGGCCCCGTGCTGCTGCCCGACAACCACTACC
TGAGCTACCAGTCCAAACTGAGCAAAGACCCCAACGAGAAGCGCGATCACATGGTCCTGCTGGAGTTCGT
GACCGCCGCCGGGATCACTCTCGGCATGGACGAGCTGTACAAGGGTTCTGGAAGTGGATCCTTGGCTACT
ACACTTGAACGTATTGAGAAGAACTTTGTCATTACTGACCCAAGATTGCCAGATAATCCCATTATATTCG
CGTCCGATAGTTTCTTGCAGTTGACAGAATATAGCCGTGAAGAAATTTTGGGAAGAAACT
