>Addgene plasmid #53095 | PA-DAD-wt | addgene partial sequence | sequence record 122071 | EGFP-C 5'-CATGGTCCTGCTGGAGTTCGTG-3'
AGAAGAACTTTGTCATTACTGACCCAAGATTGCCAGATAATCCCATTATATTCGCGTCCGATAGTTTCTT
GCAGTTGACAGAATATAGCCGTGAAGAAATTTTGGGAAGAAACTGCAGGTTTCTACAAGGTCCTGAAACT
GATCGCGCGACAGTGAGAAAAATTAGAGATGCCATAGATAACCAAACAGAGGTCACTGTTCAGCTGATTA
ATTATACAAAGAGTGGTAAAAAGTTCTGGAACCTCTTTCACTTGCAGCCTATGCGAGATCAGAAGGGAGA
TGTCCAGTACTTTATTGGGGTTCAGTTGGATGGAACTGAGCATGTCCGAGATGCTGCCGAGAGAGAGGGA
GTCATGCTGATTAAGAAAACTGCAGAAAATATAGATGAGGCGGCAAAAGAAGGTGGAAGTGGTGGAAGTG
ATGAGACAGGTGTGATGGACAGTCTTCTAGAAGCTCTGCAGTCAGGGGCAGCATTCCGACGGAAGAGAGG
GCCCCGGCAGGTCAACAGGAAGGCTGGGTGTGCAGTCACATCTCTGCTAGCCTCGGAGCTGACCAAGTAA
AAGCTTGCGGCCGCACAGCTGTATACACGTGCAAGCCAGCCAGAACTCGCCCCGGAAGACCCCGAGGATC
TCGAGCACCACCATCACCATCACCATCACTAAGTGATTAACCTCAGGTGC
