>Addgene plasmid #53095 | PA-DAD-wt | depositor partial sequence | sequence record 122073 | His-mVenus-LOV2(wt)-DAD
ATGGCACACCATCACCACCATCACGGTTCTGTGAGCAAGGGCGAGGAGCTGTTCACCGGGGTGGTGCCCA
TCCTGGTCGAGCTGGACGGCGACGTAAACGGCCACAAGTTCAGCGTGTCCGGCGAGGGCGAGGGCGATGC
CACCTACGGCAAGCTGACCCTGAAGTTCATCAGCACCACCGGCAAGCTGCCCGTGCCCTGGCCCACCCTC
GTGACCACCCTCGGCTACGGCCTGCAGTGCTTCGCCCGCTACCCCGACCACATGAAGCAGCACGACTTCT
TCAAGTCCGCCATGCCCGAAGGCTACGTCCAGGAGCGCACCATCTTCTTCAAGGACGACGGCAACTACAA
GACCCGCGCCGAGGTGAAGTTCGAGGGCGACACCCTGGTGAACCGCATCGAGCTGAAGGGCATCGACTTC
AAGGAGGACGGCAACATCCTGGGGCACAAGCTGGAGTACAACTACAACAGCCACAACGTCTATATCACCG
CCGACAAGCAGAAGAACGGCATCAAGGCAAACTTCAAGATCCGCCACAACATCGAGGACGGCGGCGTGCA
GCTCGCCGACCACTACCAGCAGAACACCCCCATCGGCGACGGCCCCGTGCTGCTGCCCGACAACCACTAC
CTGAGCTACCAGTCCAAACTGAGCAAAGACCCCAACGAGAAGCGCGATCACATGGTCCTGCTGGAGTTCG
TGACCGCCGCCGGGATCACTCTCGGCATGGACGAGCTGTACAAGGGTTCTGGAAGTGGATCCTTGGCTAC
TACACTTGAACGTATTGAGAAGAACTTTGTCATTACTGACCCAAGATTGCCAGATAATCCCATTATATTC
GCGTCCGATAGTTTCTTGCAGTTGACAGAATATAGCCGTGAAGAAATTTTGGGAAGAAACTGCAGGTTTC
TACAAGGTCCTGAAACTGATCGCGCGACAGTGAGAAAAATTAGAGATGCCATAGATAACCAAACAGAGGT
CACTGTTCAGCTGATTAATTATACAAAGAGTGGTAAAAAGTTCTGGAACCTCTTTCACTTGCAGCCTATG
CGAGATCAGAAGGGAGATGTCCAGTACTTTATTGGGGTTCAGTTGGATGGAACTGAGCATGTCCGAGATG
CTGCCGAGAGAGAGGGAGTCATGCTGATTAAGAAAACTGCAGAAAATATAGATGAGGCGGCAAAAGAAGG
TGGAAGTGGTGGAAGTGATGAGACAGGTGTGATGGACAGTCTTCTAGAAGCTCTGCAGTCAGGGGCAGCA
TTCCGACGGAAGAGAGGGCCCCGGCAGGTCAACAGGAAGGCTGGGTGTGCAGTCACATCTCTGCTAGCCT
CGGAGCTGACCAAGTAA
